>Addgene plasmid #114054 | pLAP-BUBR1-3A | addgene full sequence | sequence record 233658 | Addgene NGS Result
AATTACGGGGTCATTAGTTCATAGCCCATATATGGAGTTCCGCGTTACATAACTTACGGTAAATGGCCCG
CCTGGCTGACCGCCCAACGACCCCCGCCCATTGACGTCAATAATGACGTATGTTCCCATAGTAACGCCAA
TAGGGACTTTCCATTGACGTCAATGGGTGGAGTATTTACGGTAAACTGCCCACTTGGCAGTACATCAAGT
GTATCATATGCCAAGTACGCCCCCTATTGACGTCAATGACGGTAAATGGCCCGCCTGGCATTATGCCCAG
TACATGACCTTATGGGACTTTCCTACTTGGCAGTACATCTACGTATTAGTCATCGCTATTACCATGGTGA
TGCGGTTTTGGCAGTACATCAATGGGCGTGGATAGCGGTTTGACTCACGGGGATTTCCAAGTCTCCACCC
CATTGACGTCAATGGGAGTTTGTTTTGGCACCAAAATCAACGGGACTTTCCAAAATGTCGTAACAACTCC
GCCCCATTGACGCAAATGGGCGGTAGGCGTGTACGGTGGGAGGTCTATATAAGCAGAGCTGGTTTAGTGA
ACCGTCAGATCCGCTAGCGCTACCGGTCGCCACCATGGTGAGCAAGGGCGAGGAGCTGTTCACCGGGGTG
GTGCCCATCCTGGTCGAGCTGGACGGCGACGTAAACGGCCACAAGTTCAGCGTGTCCGGCGAGGGCGAGG
GCGATGCCACCTACGGCAAGCTGACCCTGAAGTTCATCTGCACCACCGGCAAGCTGCCCGTGCCCTGGCC
CACCCTCGTGACCACCTTCGGCTACGGCCTGCAGTGCTTCGCCCGCTACCCCGACCACATGAAGCAGCAC
GACTTCTTCAAGTCCGCCATGCCCGAAGGCTACGTCCAGGAGCGCACCATCTTCTTCAAGGACGACGGCA
ACTACAAGACCCGCGCCGAGGTGAAGTTCGAGGGCGACACCCTGGTGAACCGCATCGAGCTGAAGGGCAT
CGACTTCAAGGAGGACGGCAACATCCTGGGGCACAAGCTGGAGTACAACTACAACAGCCACAACGTCTAT
ATCATGGCCGACAAGCAGAAGAACGGCATCAAGGTGAACTTCAAGATCCGCCACAACATCGAGGACGGCA
GCGTGCAGCTCGCCGACCACTACCAGCAGAACACCCCCATCGGCGACGGCCCCGTGCTGCTGCCCGACAA
CCACTACCTGAGCTACCAGTCCGCCCTGAGCAAAGACCCCAACGAGAAGCGCGATCACATGGTCCTGCTG
GAGTTCGTGACCGCCGCCGGGATCACTCTCGGCATGGACGAGCTGTACAAGTCCGGAGGGGATCGGTGGA
GCTCCACCGGTGGCGGCCGCTCTAGAGAGAATCTTTATTTTCAGGGCGCCGCCAAATTCAAAGAAACCGC
TGCTGCTAAATTCGAACGCCAGCACATGGACAGCGGAGGTGGAGGTACTAGTCTCGACGCGGCGGTGAAG
AAGGAAGGGGGTGCTCTGAGTGAAGCCATGTCCCTGGAGGGAGATGAATGGGAACTGAGTAAAGAAAATG
TACAACCTTTAAGGCAAGGGCGGATCATGTCCACGCTTCAGGGAGCACTGGCACAAGAATCTGCCTGTAA
CAATACTCTTCAGCAGCAGAAACGGGCATTTGAATATGAAATTCGATTTTACACTGGAAATGACCCTCTG
GATGTTTGGGATAGGTATATCAGCTGGACAGAGCAGAACTATCCTCAAGGTGGGAAGGAGAGTAATATGT
CAACGTTATTAGAAAGAGCTGTAGAAGCACTACAAGGAGAAAAACGATATTATAGTGATCCTCGATTTCT
CAATCTCTGGCTTAAATTAGGGCGTTTATGCAATGAGCCTTTGGATATGTACAGTTACTTGCACAACCAA
GGGATTGGTGTTTCACTTGCTCAGTTCTATATCTCATGGGCAGAAGAATATGAAGCTAGAGAAAACTTTA
GGAAAGCAGATGCGATATTTCAGGAAGGGATTCAACAGAAGGCTGAACCACTAGAAAGACTACAGTCCCA
GCACCGACAATTCCAAGCTCGAGTGTCTCGGCAAACTCTGTTGGCACTTGAGAAAGAAGAAGAGGAGGAA
GTTTTTGAGTCTTCTGTACCACAACGAAGCACACTAGCTGAACTAAAGAGCAAAGGGAAAAAGACAGCAA
GAGCTCCAATCATCCGTGTAGGAGGTGCTCTCAAGGCTCCAAGCCAGAACAGAGGACTCCAAAATCCATT
TCCTCAACAGATGCAAAATAATAGTAGAATTACTGTTTTTGATGAAAATGCTGATGAGGCTTCTACAGCA
GAGTTGTCTAAGCCTACAGTCCAGCCATGGATAGCACCCCCCATGCCCAGGGCCAAAGAGAATGAGCTGC
AAGCAGGCCCTTGGAACACAGGCAGGTCCTTGGAACACAGGCCTCGTGGCAATACAGCTTCACTGATAGC
TGTACCCGCTGTGCTTCCCAGTTTCACTCCATATGTGGAAGAGACTGCACAACAGCCAGTTATGACACCA
TGTAAAATTGAACCTAGTATAAACCACATCCTAAGCACCAGAAAGCCTGGAAAGGAAGAAGGAGATCCTC
TACAAAGGGTTCAGAGCCATCAGCAAGCATCTGAGGAGAAGAAAGAGAAGATGATGTATTGTAAGGAGAA
GATTTATGCAGGAGTAGGGGAATTCTCCTTTGAAGAAATTCGGGCTGAAGTTTTCCGGAAGAAATTAAAA
GAGCAAAGGGAAGCCGAGCTATTGACCAGTGCAGAGAAGAGAGCAGAAATGCAGAAACAGATTGAAGAGA
TGGAGAAGAAGCTAAAAGAAATCCAAACTACTCAGCAAGAAAGAACAGGTGATCAGCAAGAAGAGACGAT
GCCTACAAAGGAGACAACTAAACTGCAAATTGCTTCCGAGTCTCAGAAAATACCAGGAATGACTCTATCC
AGTTCTGTTTGTCAAGTAAACTGTTGTGCCAGAGAAACTTCACTTGCGGAGAACATTTGGCAGGAACAAC
CTCATTCTAAAGGTCCCAGTGTACCTTTCTCCATTTTTGATGAGTTTCTTCTTTCAGAAAAGAAGAATAA
AAGTCCTCCTGCAGATCCCCCACGAGTTTTAGCTCAACGAAGACCCCTTGCAGTTCTCAAAACCTCAGAA
AGCATCACCTCAAATGAAGATGTGTCTCCAGATGTTTGTGATGAATTTACAGGAATTGAACCCTTGAGCG
AGGATGCCATTATCACAGGCTTCAGAAATGTAACAATTTGTCCTAACCCAGAAGACACTTGTGACTTTGC
CAGAGCAGCTCGTTTTGTATCCACTCCTTTTCATGAGATAATGTCCTTGAAGGATCTCCCTTCTGATCCT
GAGAGACTGTTACCGGAAGAAGATCTAGATGTAAAGACCTCTGAGGACCAGCAGACAGCTTGTGGCACTA
TCTACAGTCAGACTCTCAGCATCAAGAAGCTGGCCCCAATTATTGAAGACGCTCGTGAAGCCGCACACTC
CTCTGGCTTCTCTGGTTCTTCTGCCTCGGTTGCAAGCACCTCCTCCATCAAATGTCTTCAAATTCCTGAG
AAACTAGAACTTACTAATGAGACTTCAGAAAACCCTACTCAGTCACCATGGTGTTCACAGTATCGCAGAC
AGCTACTGAAGTCCCTACCAGAGTTAAGTGCCTCTGCAGAGTTGTGTATAGAAGACAGACCAATGCCTAA
GTTGGAAATTGAGAAGGAAATTGAATTAGGTAATGAGGATTACTGCATTAAACGAGAATACCTAATATGT
GAAGATTACAAGTTATTCTGGGTGGCGCCAAGAAACTCTGCAGAATTAACAGTAATAAAGGTATCTTCTC
AACCTGTCCCATGGGACTTTTATATCAACCTCAAGTTAAAGGAACGTTTAAATGAAGATTTTGATCATTT
TTGCAGCTGTTATCAATATCAAGATGGCTGTATTGTTTGGCACCAATATATAAACTGCTTCACCCTTCAG
GATCTTCTCCAACACAGTGAATATATTACCCATGAAATAACAGTGTTGATTATTTATAACCTTTTGACAA
TAGTGGAGATGCTACACAAAGCAGAAATAGTCCATGGTGACTTGAGTCCAAGGTGTCTGATTCTCAGAAA
CAGAATCCACGATCCCTATGATTGTAACAAGAACAATCAAGCTTTGAAGATAGTGGACTTTTCCTACAGT
GTTGACCTTAGGGTGCAGCTGGATGTTTTTACCCTCAGCGGCTTTCGGACTGTACAGATCCTGGAAGGAC
AAAAGATACTAGCTAACTGTTCTTCTCCCTACCAGGTAGACCTGTTTGGTATAGCAGATTTAGCACATTT
ACTATTGTTCAAGGAACACCTACAGGTCTTCTGGGATGGGTCCTTCTGGAAACTTAGCCAAAATATTTCT
GAGCTAAAAGATGGTGAATTGTGGAATAAATTCTTTGTGCGGATTCTGAATGCCAATGATGAGGCCACAG
TGTCTGTTCTTGGGGAGCTTGCAGCAGAAATGAATGGGGTTTTTGACACTACATTCCAAAGTCACCTGAA
CAAAGCCTTATGGAAGGTAGGGAAGTTAACTAGTCCTGGGGCTTTGCTCTTTCAGTGAGCGGCCGCTCTA
GAATTCGGGGATCCACCGGATCTAGATAACTGATCATAATCAGCCATACCACATTTGTAGAGGTTTTACT
TGCTTTAAAAAACCTCCCACACCTCCCCCTGAACCTGAAACATAAAATGAATGCAATTGTTGTTGTTAAC
TTGTTTATTGCAGCTTATAATGGTTACAAATAAAGCAATAGCATCACAAATTTCACAAATAAAGCATTTT
TTTCACTGCATTCTAGTTGTGGTTTGTCCAAACTCATCAATGTATCTTAAGGCGTAAATTGTAAGCGTTA
ATATTTTGTTAAAATTCGCGTTAAATTTTTGTTAAATCAGCTCATTTTTTAACCAATAGGCCGAAATCGG
CAAAATCCCTTATAAATCAAAAGAATAGACCGAGATAGGGT
[37 nt withheld, positions 5012-5048]
AAAGAACGTGGACTCCAACGTCAAAGG
[49 nt withheld, positions 5076-5124]
T
[91 nt withheld, positions 5126-5216]
G
[124 nt withheld, positions 5218-5341]
CAGGTGGCACTTTTCGGGGAAATGTGCGCGGAACCCCTATTTGTTTATTTTTCTAAATACATTCAAATAT
GTATCCGCTCATGAGACAATAACCCTGATAAATGCTTCAATAATATTGAAAAAGGAAGAGTCCTGAGGCG
GAAAGAACCAGCTGTGGAATGTGTGTCAGTTAGGGTGTGGAAAGTCCCCAGGCTCCCCAGCAGGCAGAAG
TATGCAAAGCATGCATCTCAATTAGTCAGCAACCAGGTGTGGAAAGTCCCCAGGCTCCCCAGCAGGCAGA
AGTATGCAAAGCATGCATCTCAATTAGTCAGCAACCATAGTCCCGCCCCTAACTCCGCCCATCCCGCCCC
TAACTCCGCCCAGTTCCGCCCATTCTCCGCCCCATGGCTGACTAATTTTTTTTATTTATGCAGAGGCCGA
GGCCGCCTCGGCCTCTGAGCTATTCCAGAAGTAGTGAGGAGGCTTTTTTGGAGGCCTAGGCTTTTGCAAA
GATCGATCAAGAGACAGGATGAGGATCGTTTCGCATGATTGAACAAGATGGATTGCACGCAGGTTCTCCG
GCCGCTTGGGTGGAGAGGCTATTCGGCTATGACTGGGCACAACAGACAATCGGCTGCTCTGATGCCGCCG
TGTTCCGGCTGTCAGCGCAGGGGCGCCCGGTTCTTTTTGTCAAGACCGACCTGTCCGGTGCCCTGAATGA
ACTGCAAGACGAGGCAGCGCGGCTATCGTGGCTGGCCACGACGGGCGTTCCTTGCGCAGCTGTGCTCGAC
GTTGTCACTGAAGCGGGAAGGGACTGGCTGCTATTGGGCGAAGTGCCGGGGCAGGATCTCCTGTCATCTC
ACCTTGCTCCTGCCGAGAAAGTATCCATCATGGCTGATGCAATGCGGCGGCTGCATACGCTTGATCCGGC
TACCTGCCCATTCGACCACCAAGCGAAACATCGCATCGAGCGAGCACGTACTCGGATGGAAGCCGGTCTT
GTCGATCAGGATGATCTGGACGAAGAGCATCAGGGGCTCGCGCCAGCCGAACTGTTCGCCAGGCTCAAGG
CGAGCATGCCCGACGGCGAGGATCTCGTCGTGACCCATGGCGATGCCTGCTTGCCGAATATCATGGTGGA
AAATGGCCGCTTTTCTGGATTCATCGACTGTGGCCGGCTGGGTGTGGCGGACCGCTATCAGGACATAGCG
TTGGCTACCCGTGATATTGCTGAAGAGCTTGGCGGCGAATGGGCTGACCGCTTCCTCGTGCTTTACGGTA
TCGCCGCTCCCGATTCGCAGCGCATCGCCTTCTATCGCCTTCTTGACGAGTTCTTCTGAGCGGGACTCTG
GGGTTCGAAATGACCGACCAAGCGACGCCCAACCTGCCATCACGAGATTTCGATTCCACCGCCGCCTTCT
ATGAAAGGTTGGGCTTCGGAATCGTTTTCCGGGACGCCGGCTGGATGATCCTCCAGCGCGGGGATCTCAT
GCTGGAGTTCTTCGCCCACCCTAGGGGGAGGCTAACTGAAACACGGAAGGAGACAATACCGGAAGGAACC
CGCGCTATGACGGCAATAAAAAGACAGAATAAAACGCACGGTGTTGGGTCGTTTGTTCATAAACGCGGGG
TTCGGTCCCAGGGCTGGCACTCTGTCGATACCCCACCGAGACCCCATTGGGGCCAATACGCCCGCGTTTC
TTCCTTTTCCCCACCCCACCCCCCAAGTTCGGGTGAAGGCCCAGGGCTCGCAGCCAACGTCGGGGCGGCA
GGCCCTGCCATAGCCTCAGGTTACTCATATATACTTTAGATTGATTTAAAACTTCATTTTTAATTTAAAA
GGATCTAGGTGAAGATCCTTTTTGATAATCTCATGACCAAAATCCCTTAACGTGAGTTTTCGTTCCACTG
AGCGTCAGACCCCGTAGAAAAGATCAAAGGATCTTCTTGAGATCCTTTTTTTCTGCGCGTAATCTGCTGC
TTGCAAACAAAAAAACCACCGCTACCAGCGGTGGTTTGTTTGCCGGATCAAGAGCTACCAACTCTTTTTC
CGAAGGTAACTGGCTTCAGCAGAGCGCAGATACCAAATACTGTTCTTCTAGTGTAGCCGTAGTTAGGCCA
CCACTTCAAGAACTCTGTAGCACCGCCTACATACCTCGCTCTGCTAATCCTGTTACCAGTGGCTGCTGCC
AGTGGCGATAAGTCGTGTCTTACCGGGTTGGACTCAAGACGATAGTTACCGGATAAGGCGCAGCGGTCGG
GCTGAACGGGGGGTTCGTGCACACAGCCCAGCTTGGAGCGAACGACCTACACCGAACTGAGATACCTACA
GCGTGAGCTATGAGAAAGCGCCACGCTTCCCGAAGGGAGAAAGGCGGACAGGTATCCGGTAAGCGGCAGG
GTCGGAACAGGAGAGCGCACGAGGGAGCTTCCAGGGGGAAACGCCTGGTATCTTTATAGTCCTGTCGGGT
TTCGCCACCTCTGACTTGAGCGTCGATTTTTGTGATGCTCGTCAGGGGGGCGGAGCCTATGGAAAAACGC
CAGCAACGCGGCCTTTTTACGGTTCCTGGCCTTTTGCTGGCCTTTTGCTCACATGTTCTTTCCTGCGTTA
TCCCCTGATTCTGTGGATAACCGTATTACCGCCATGCATTAGTTATTAATAGTAATC
Features (pLannotate 1.2.2; 18 found; start..end, strand, type, name):
     43..346     +  enhancer       CMV enhancer: human cytomegalovirus immediate early enhancer
    347..550     +  promoter       CMV promoter: human cytomegalovirus (CMV) immediate early promoter
    595..1311    +  CDS            EYFP: EYFP is a basic (constitutively fluorescent) green/yellow fluorescent protein published in 1996, derived from Aequorea victoria. It is reported to be a very rapidly-maturing weak dimer with high acid sensitivity.
   1338..1356    +  misc_feature   MCS (fragment): pBluescript multiple cloning site
   1357..1376    +  CDS            capTEV™ (fragment): composite tag for in vivo biotinylation, TEV protease cleavage, and 6xHis tagging
   1390..1434    +  CDS            S-Tag: affinity and epitope tag derived from pancreatic ribonuclease A
   1459..4605    +  CDS            BUB1B: BUB1B_HUMAN - Also known as BUBR1, MAD3L, SSK1. Experimental evidence at protein level: Swiss-Prot protein existence level 1. Essential component of the mitotic checkpoint. Required for normal mitosis progression. The mitotic checkpoint delays anaphase until all chromosomes are properly attached to the mitotic spindle. One of its checkpoint functions is to inhibit the activity of the anaphase- promoting complex/cyclosome (APC/C) by blocking the binding of CDC20 to APC/C, independently of its kinase activity. The other is to monitor kinetochore activities that depend on the kinetochore motor CE
   4651..4735    +  CDS            large T antigen (fragment): large T antigen from SV40 (simian virus 40)
   4758..4879    +  polyA_signal   SV40 poly(A) signal: SV40 polyadenylation signal
   4913..5341    -  rep_origin     f1 ori (sequence partly withheld): f1 bacteriophage origin of replication; arrow indicates direction of (+) strand synthesis
   5368..5472    +  promoter       AmpR promoter: bla
   5474..5831    +  promoter       SV40 promoter: SV40 enhancer and early promoter
   5866..6660    +  CDS            NeoR/KanR: aminoglycoside phosphotransferase from Tn5; aph(3')-II (or nptII); confers resistance to neomycin, kanamycin, and G418 (Geneticin®)
   6681..6833    +  CDS            ble (fragment): BLE_KLEPN - Experimental evidence at protein level: Swiss-Prot protein existence level 1. Binding protein with a strong affinity to the bleomycin family of antibiotics. Binds to CL990; an antimitotic-antibiotic compound. From Klebsiella pneumoniae.
   6892..6939    +  polyA_signal   HSV TK poly(A) signal: herpes simplex virus thymidine kinase polyadenylation signal (Cole and Stacy, 1985)
   7030..7046    -  polyA_signal   bGH poly(A) signal (fragment): bovine growth hormone polyadenylation signal
   7268..7856    +  rep_origin     ori: high-copy-number ColE1/pMB1/pBR322/pUC origin of replication
   7971..7988    +  enhancer       CMV enhancer (fragment): human cytomegalovirus immediate early enhancer
