[The description below was written by a language model from this plasmid's Addgene catalogue record and pLannotate feature annotations shown in this document.]
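Description:
pLAP-BUBR1-3A is a mammalian expression plasmid of about 8 kb built on the pIC58 backbone, a vector designed for N-terminal "LAP" (localization and affinity purification) tagging. It is maintained in E. coli through a high-copy ColE1/pUC-type origin and selected with kanamycin. The single NeoR/KanR (Tn5 aminoglycoside phosphotransferase) gene sits downstream of both a bacterial bla promoter and the SV40 enhancer/early promoter and ends in an HSV TK polyadenylation signal, so the same marker can also confer G418 resistance in mammalian cells. An f1 origin is present as well. Short annotated fragments such as ble, bGH poly(A) and SV40 large T antigen appear to be backbone remnants rather than functional parts.

The expression cassette is driven by the CMV immediate-early enhancer and promoter and terminated by an SV40 poly(A) signal. It encodes EYFP followed by a TEV protease cleavage site (picked up in the feature table as a capTEV fragment) and an S-tag, placed upstream of human BUBR1 (BUB1B), a mitotic checkpoint component, as the recorded N-terminal YFP-TEV-S fusion. The fluorescent moiety allows the protein to be localized in cells. Together with the TEV site and S-tag, it also supports tandem affinity purification.

The insert carries S670A, S676A and T680A substitutions, which replace three phosphorylatable residues with alanine. It also carries two nucleotide changes (C2823A and G2826A) recorded as conferring siRNA resistance, so the mutant can be expressed while endogenous BUBR1 is depleted. The plasmid derives from pLAP-BUBR1 and is intended for transfection into mammalian cells. The associated study concerns BUBR1's integration of kinase and phosphatase activities in forming stable kinetochore–microtubule attachments. The cloning sites are not recorded.
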