Addgene plasmid #114054: pLAP-BUBR1-3A
Purpose: transfection in mammalian cells, combination of fluorescent protein fusion and tandem affinity purification
Depositing lab: Geert Kops. Depositing organization: University Medical Centre Utrecht. Publication: Integration of kinase and phosphatase activities by BUBR1 ensures formation of stable kinetochore-microtubule attachments. Suijkerbuijk SJ, Vleugel M, Teixeira A, Kops GJ. Dev Cell. 2012 Oct 16;23(4):745-55. doi: 10.1016/j.devcel.2012.09.005. PubMed 23079597.
Backbone
  Vector backbone: pIC58
  Backbone manufacturer: Cheeseman IM and Desai A, Science's STKE 2005;2005:l1
  Vector type: Mammalian Expression
Growth in bacteria
  Bacterial resistance: Kanamycin, 50 μg/mL
  Growth temperature: 37°C
  Growth strain: DH5alpha
  Copy number: High Copy
Gene/Insert
  Gene/Insert name: BUBR1-3A
  Species: H. sapiens (human)
  Mutation: C2823A and G2826A (siRNA-resistance), BUBR1-S670A, S676A and T680A
  Entrez Gene: BUB1B (a.k.a. BUB1beta, BUBR1, Bub1A, MAD3L, MVA1, SSK1, hBUBR1)
  Tag / fusion protein: YFP-TEV-S- Human LAP (N terminal on insert)
  Cloning method: Restriction Enzyme; 5′ cloning site Unknown (unknown if destroyed); 3′ cloning site Unknown (unknown if destroyed)
Terms and licenses: Academic/Nonprofit Terms; Industry Terms: Not Available to Industry
Depositor comments: based on pLAP-BUBR1
How to cite: pLAP-BUBR1-3A was a gift from Geert Kops (Addgene plasmid # 114054 ; http://n2t.net/addgene:114054 ; RRID:Addgene_114054)
