>Addgene plasmid #114054 | pLAP-BUBR1-3A | depositor partial sequence | sequence record 215346 | BubR1-3A
ATGGCGGCGGTGAAGAAGGAAGGGGGTGCTCTGAGTGAAGCCATGTCCCTGGAGGGAGATGAATGGGAAC
TGAGTAAAGAAAATGTACAACCTTTAAGGCAAGGGCGGATCATGTCCACGCTTCAGGGAGCACTGGCACA
AGAATCTGCCTGTAACAATACTCTTCAGCAGCAGAAACGGGCATTTGAATATGAAATTCGATTTTACACT
GGAAATGACCCTCTGGATGTTTGGGATAGGTATATCAGCTGGACAGAGCAGAACTATCCTCAAGGTGGGA
AGGAGAGTAATATGTCAACGTTATTAGAAAGAGCTGTAGAAGCACTACAAGGAGAAAAACGATATTATAG
TGATCCTCGATTTCTCAATCTCTGGCTTAAATTAGGGCGTTTATGCAATGAGCCTTTGGATATGTACAGT
TACTTGCACAACCAAGGGATTGGTGTTTCACTTGCTCAGTTCTATATCTCATGGGCAGAAGAATATGAAG
CTAGAGAAAACTTTAGGAAAGCAGATGCGATATTTCAGGAAGGGATTCAACAGAAGGCTGAACCACTAGA
AAGACTACAGTCCCAGCACCGACAATTCCAAGCTCGAGTGTCTCGGCAAACTCTGTTGGCACTTGAGAAA
GAAGAAGAGGAGGAAGTTTTTGAGTCTTCTGTACCACAACGAAGCACACTAGCTGAACTAAAGAGCAAAG
GGAAAAAGACAGCAAGAGCTCCAATCATCCGTGTAGGAGGTGCTCTCAAGGCTCCAAGCCAGAACAGAGG
ACTCCAAAATCCATTTCCTCAACAGATGCAAAATAATAGTAGAATTACTGTTTTTGATGAAAATGCTGAT
GAGGCTTCTACAGCAGAGTTGTCTAAGCCTACAGTCCAGCCATGGATAGCACCCCCCATGCCCAGGGCCA
AAGAGAATGAGCTGCAAGCAGGCCCTTGGAACACAGGCAGGTCCTTGGAACACAGGCCTCGTGGCAATAC
AGCTTCACTGATAGCTGTACCCGCTGTGCTTCCCAGTTTCACTCCATATGTGGAAGAGACTGCACAACAG
CCAGTTATGACACCATGTAAAATTGAACCTAGTATAAACCACATCCTAAGCACCAGAAAGCCTGGAAAGG
AAGAAGGAGATCCTCTACAAAGGGTTCAGAGCCATCAGCAAGCATCTGAGGAGAAGAAAGAGAAGATGAT
GTATTGTAAGGAGAAGATTTATGCAGGAGTAGGGGAATTCTCCTTTGAAGAAATTCGGGCTGAAGTTTTC
CGGAAGAAATTAAAAGAGCAAAGGGAAGCCGAGCTATTGACCAGTGCAGAGAAGAGAGCAGAAATGCAGA
AACAGATTGAAGAGATGGAGAAGAAGCTAAAAGAAATCCAAACTACTCAGCAAGAAAGAACAGGTGATCA
GCAAGAAGAGACGATGCCTACAAAGGAGACAACTAAACTGCAAATTGCTTCCGAGTCTCAGAAAATACCA
GGAATGACTCTATCCAGTTCTGTTTGTCAAGTAAACTGTTGTGCCAGAGAAACTTCACTTGCGGAGAACA
TTTGGCAGGAACAACCTCATTCTAAAGGTCCCAGTGTACCTTTCTCCATTTTTGATGAGTTTCTTCTTTC
AGAAAAGAAGAATAAAAGTCCTCCTGCAGATCCCCCACGAGTTTTAGCTCAACGAAGACCCCTTGCAGTT
CTCAAAACCTCAGAAAGCATCACCTCAAATGAAGATGTGTCTCCAGATGTTTGTGATGAATTTACAGGAA
TTGAACCCTTGAGCGAGGATGCCATTATCACAGGCTTCAGAAATGTAACAATTTGTCCTAACCCAGAAGA
CACTTGTGACTTTGCCAGAGCAGCTCGTTTTGTATCCACTCCTTTTCATGAGATAATGTCCTTGAAGGAT
CTCCCTTCTGATCCTGAGAGACTGTTACCGGAAGAAGATCTAGATGTAAAGACCTCTGAGGACCAGCAGA
CAGCTTGTGGCACTATCTACAGTCAGACTCTCAGCATCAAGAAGCTGGCCCCAATTATTGAAGACGCCCG
TGAAGCCGCCCACTCCTCTGGCTTCTCTGGTTCTTCTGCCTCGGTTGCAAGCACCTCCTCCATCAAATGT
CTTCAAATTCCTGAGAAACTAGAACTTACTAATGAGACTTCAGAAAACCCTACTCAGTCACCATGGTGTT
CACAGTATCGCAGACAGCTACTGAAGTCCCTACCAGAGTTAAGTGCCTCTGCAGAGTTGTGTATAGAAGA
CAGACCAATGCCTAAGTTGGAAATTGAGAAGGAAATTGAATTAGGTAATGAGGATTACTGCATTAAACGA
GAATACCTAATATGTGAAGATTACAAGTTATTCTGGGTGGCGCCAAGAAACTCTGCAGAATTAACAGTAA
TAAAGGTATCTTCTCAACCTGTCCCATGGGACTTTTATATCAACCTCAAGTTAAAGGAACGTTTAAATGA
AGATTTTGATCATTTTTGCAGCTGTTATCAATATCAAGATGGCTGTATTGTTTGGCACCAATATATAAAC
TGCTTCACCCTTCAGGATCTTCTCCAACACAGTGAATATATTACCCATGAAATAACAGTGTTGATTATTT
ATAACCTTTTGACAATAGTGGAGATGCTACACAAAGCAGAAATAGTCCATGGTGACTTGAGTCCAAGGTG
TCTGATTCTCAGAAACAGAATCCACGATCCCTATGATTGTAACAAGAACAATCAAGCTTTGAAGATAGTG
GACTTTTCCTACAGTGTTGACCTTAGGGTGCAGCTGGATGTTTTTACCCTCAGCGGCTTTCGGACTGTAC
AGATCCTGGAAGGACAAAAGATACTAGCTAACTGTTCTTCTCCCTACCAGGTAGACCTGTTTGGTATAGC
AGATTTAGCACATTTACTATTGTTCAAGGAACACCTACAGGTCTTCTGGGATGGGTCCTTCTGGAAACTT
AGCCAAAATATTTCTGAGCTAAAAGATGGTGAATTGTGGAATAAATTCTTTGTGCGGATTCTGAATGCCA
ATGATGAGGCCACAGTGTCTGTTCTTGGGGAGCTTGCAGCAGAAATGAATGGGGTTTTTGACACTACATT
CCAAAGTCACCTGAACAAAGCCTTATGGAAGGTAGGGAAGTTAACTAGTCCTGGGGCTTTGCTCTTTCAG
TGAGCGGCCGCTCTAGAATTCGGGGATCC
